>Addgene plasmid #55665 | RAP1B | depositor partial sequence | sequence record 86195 | RAP1B
ATGCGTGAATATAAGCTCGTCGTGCTTGGATCAGGAGGCGTTGGGAAGTCAGCCCTGACTGTACAGTTTG
TTCAAGGAATTTTTGTTGAAAAATATGATCCTACGATAGAAGATTCTTATAGAAAGCAAGTTGAAGTAGA
TGCACAGCAGTGTATGCTTGAAATCTTGGACACTGCAGGAACGGAGCAATTCACAGCCATGAGGGACCTG
TACATGAAGAACGGACAAGGCTTCGCTCTGGTTTACTCCATCACAGCACAGTCGACATTTAACGACTTAC
AAGATCTAAGAGAGCAGATTCTGCGGGTTAAAGACACTGATGATGTTCCAATGATTCTGGTTGGCAATAA
ATGCGACTTGGAAGATGAAAGAGTTGTAGGAAAGGAACAAGGTCAGAACCTAGCAAGACAGTGGAACAAC
TGTGCATTCTTAGAATCCTCTGCAAAGTCCAAAATAAATGTTAATGAGATCTTTTATGACCTAGTGCGGC
AAATTAACAGAAAAACTCCAGTGCCTGGGAAGGCCCGCAAAAAGTCATCGTGTCAGCTGCTTTAA
