>Addgene plasmid #55665 | RAP1B | depositor partial sequence | sequence record 86196 | pGEX2T backbone
ACGTTATCGACTGCACGGTGCACCAATGCTTCTGGCGTCAGGCAGCCATCGGAAGCTGTGGTATGGCTGT
GCAGGTCGTAAATCACTGCATAATTCGTGTCGCTCAAGGCGCACTCCCGTTCTGGATAATGTTTTTTGCG
CCGACATCATAACGGTTCTGGCAAATATTCTGAAATGAGCTGTTGACAATTAATCATCGGCTCGTATAAT
GTGTGGAATTGTGAGCGGATAACAATTTCACACAGGAAACAGTATTCATGTCCCCTATACTAGGTTATTG
GAAAATTAAGGGCCTTGTGCAACCCACTCGACTTCTTTTGGAATATCTTGAAGAAAAATATGAAGAGCAT
TTGTATGAGCGCGATGAAGGTGATAAATGGCGAAACAAAAAGTTTGAATTGGGTTTGGAGTTTCCCAATC
TTCCTTATTATATTGATGGTGATGTTAAATTAACACAGTCTATGGCCATCATACGTTATATAGCTGACAA
GCACAACATGTTGGGTGGTTGTCCAAAAGAGCGTGCAGAGATTTCAATGCTTGAAGGAGCGGTTTTGGAT
ATTAGATACGGTGTTTCGAGAATTGCATATAGTAAAGACTTTGAAACTCTCAAAGTTGATTTTCTTAGCA
AGCTACCTGAAATGCTGAAAATGTTCGAAGATCGTTTATGTCATAAAACATATTTAAATGGTGATCATGT
AACCCATCCTGACTTCATGTTGTATGACGCTCTTGATGTTGTTTTATACATGGACCCAATGTGCCTGGAT
GCGTTCCCAAAATTAGTTTGTTTTAAAAAACGTATTGAAGCTATCCCACAAATTGATAAGTACTTGAAAT
CCAGCAAGTATATAGCATGGCCTTTGCAGGGCTGGCAAGCCACGTTTGGTGGTGGCGACCATCCTCCAAA
ATCGGATCTGGTTCCGCGTGGATCCCCGGGAATTCATCGTGACTGACTGACGATCTGCCTCGCGCGTTTC
GGTGATGACGGTGAAAACCTCTGACACATGCAGCTCCCGGAGACGGTCACAGCTTGTCTGTAAGCGGATG
CCGGGAGCAGACAAGCCCGTCAGGGCGCGTCAGCGGGTGTTGGCGGGTGTCGGGGCGCAGCCATGACCCA
GTCACGTAGCGATAGCGGAGTGTATAATTCTTGAAGACGAAAGGGCCTCGTGATACGCCTATTTTTATAG
GTTAATGTCATGATAATAATGGTTTCTTAGACGTCAGGTGGCACTTTTCGGGGAAATGTGCGCGGAACCC
CTATTTGTTTATTTTTCTAAATACATTCAAATATGTATCCGCTCATGAGACAATAACCCTGATAAATGCT
TCAATAATATTGAAAAAGGAAGAGTATGAGTATTCAACATTTCCGTGTCGCCCTTATTCCCTTTTTTGCG
GCATTTTGCCTTCCTGTTTTTGCTCACCCAGAAACGCTGGTGAAAGTAAAAGATGCTGAAGATCAGTTGG
GTGCACGAGTGGGTTACATCGAACTGGATCTCAACAGCGGTAAGATCCTTGAGAGTTTTCGCCCCGAAGA
ACGTTTTCCAATGATGAGCACTTTTAAAGTTCTGCTATGTGGCGCGGTATTATCCCGTGTTGACGCCGGG
CAAGAGCAACTCGGTCGCCGCATACACTATTCTCAGAATGACTTGGTTGAGTACTCACCAGTCACAGAAA
AGCATCTTACGGATGGCATGACAGTAAGAGAATTATGCAGTGCTGCCATAACCATGAGTGATAACACTGC
GGCCAACTTACTTCTGACAACGATCGGAGGACCGAAGGAGCTAACCGCTTTTTTGCACAACATGGGGGAT
CATGTAACTCGCCTTGATCGTTGGGAACCGGAGCTGAATGAAGCCATACCAAACGACGAGCGTGACACCA
CGATGCCTGCAGCAATGGCAACAACGTTGCGCAAACTATTAACTGGCGAACTACTTACTCTAGCTTCCCG
GCAACAATTAATAGACTGGATGGAGGCGGATAAAGTTGCAGGACCACTTCTGCGCTCGGCCCTTCCGGCT
GGCTGGTTTATTGCTGATAAATCTGGAGCCGGTGAGCGTGGGTCTCGCGGTATCATTGCAGCACTGGGGC
CAGATGGTAAGCCCTCCCGTATCGTAGTTATCTACACGACGGGGAGTCAGGCAACTATGGATGAACGAAA
TAGACAGATCGCTGAGATAGGTGCCTCACTGATTAAGCATTGGTAACTGTCAGACCAAGTTTACTCATAT
ATACTTTAGATTGATTTAAAACTTCATTTTTAATTTAAAAGGATCTAGGTGAAGATCCTTTTTGATAATC
TCATGACCAAAATCCCTTAACGTGAGTTTTCGTTCCACTGAGCGTCAGACCCCGTAGAAAAGATCAAAGG
ATCTTCTTGAGATCCTTTTTTTCTGCGCGTAATCTGCTGCTTGCAAACAAAAAAACCACCGCTACCAGCG
GTGGTTTGTTTGCCGGATCAAGAGCTACCAACTCTTTTTCCGAAGGTAACTGGCTTCAGCAGAGCGCAGA
TACCAAATACTGTCCTTCTAGTGTAGCCGTAGTTAGGCCACCACTTCAAGAACTCTGTAGCACCGCCTAC
ATACCTCGCTCTGCTAATCCTGTTACCAGTGGCTGCTGCCAGTGGCGATAAGTCGTGTCTTACCGGGTTG
GACTCAAGACGATAGTTACCGGATAAGGCGCAGCGGTCGGGCTGAACGGGGGGTTCGTGCACACAGCCCA
GCTTGGAGCGAACGACCTACACCGAACTGAGATACCTACAGCGTGAGCTATGAGAAAGCGCCACGCTTCC
CGAAGGGAGAAAGGCGGACAGGTATCCGGTAAGCGGCAGGGTCGGAACAGGAGAGCGCACGAGGGAGCTT
CCAGGGGGAAACGCCTGGTATCTTTATAGTCCTGTCGGGTTTCGCCACCTCTGACTTGAGCGTCGATTTT
TGTGATGCTCGTCAGGGGGGCGGAGCCTATGGAAAAACGCCAGCAACGCGGCCTTTTTACGGTTCCTGGC
CTTTTGCTGGCCTTTTGCTCACATGTTCTTTCCTGCGTTATCCCCTGATTCTGTGGATAACCGTATTACC
GCCTTTGAGTGAGCTGATACCGCTCGCCGCAGCCGAACGACCGAGCGCAGCGAGTCAGTGAGCGAGGAAG
CGGAAGAGCGCCTGATGCGGTATTTTCTCCTTACGCATCTGTGCGGTATTTCACACCGCATAAATTCCGA
CACCATCGAATGGTGCAAAACCTTTCGCGGTATGGCATGATAGCGCCCGGAAGAGAGTCAATTCAGGGTG
GTGAATGTGAAACCAGTAACGTTATACGATGTCGCAGAGTATGCCGGTGTCTCTTATCAGACCGTTTCCC
GCGTGGTGAACCAGGCCAGCCACGTTTCTGCGAAAACGCGGGAAAAAGTGGAAGCGGCGATGGCGGAGCT
GAATTACATTCCCAACCGCGTGGCACAACAACTGGCGGGCAAACAGTCGTTGCTGATTGGCGTTGCCACC
TCCAGTCTGGCCCTGCACGCGCCGTCGCAAATTGTCGCGGCGATTAAATCTCGCGCCGATCAACTGGGTG
CCAGCGTGGTGGTGTCGATGGTAGAACGAAGCGGCGTCGAAGCCTGTAAAGCGGCGGTGCACAATCTTCT
CGCGCAACGCGTCAGTGGGCTGATCATTAACTATCCGCTGGATGACCAGGATGCCATTGCTGTGGAAGCT
GCCTGCACTAATGTTCCGGCGTTATTTCTTGATGTCTCTGACCAGACACCCATCAACAGTATTATTTTCT
CCCATGAAGACGGTACGCGACTGGGCGTGGAGCATCTGGTCGCATTGGGTCACCAGCAAATCGCGCTGTT
AGCGGGCCCATTAAGTTCTGTCTCGGCGCGTCTGCGTCTGGCTGGCTGGCATAAATATCTCACTCGCAAT
CAAATTCAGCCGATAGCGGAACGGGAAGGCGACTGGAGTGCCATGTCCGGTTTTCAACAAACCATGCAAA
TGCTGAATGAGGGCATCGTTCCCACTGCGATGCTGGTTGCCAACGATCAGATGGCGCTGGGCGCAATGCG
CGCCATTACCGAGTCCGGGCTGCGCGTTGGTGCGGATATCTCGGTAGTGGGATACGACGATACCGAAGAC
AGCTCATGTTATATCCCGCCGTTAACCACCATCAAACAGGATTTTCGCCTGCTGGGGCAAACCAGCGTGG
ACCGCTTGCTGCAACTCTCTCAGGGCCAGGCGGTGAAGGGCAATCAGCTGTTGCCCGTCTCACTGGTGAA
AAGAAAAACCACCCTGGCGCCCAATACGCAAACCGCCTCTCCCCGCGCGTTGGCCGATTCATTAATGCAG
CTGGCACGACAGGTTTCCCGACTGGAAAGCGGGCAGTGAGCGCAACGCAATTAATGTGAGTTAGCTCACT
CATTAGGCACCCCAGGCTTTACACTTTATGCTTCCGGCTCGTATGTTGTGTGGAATTGTGAGCGGATAAC
AATTTCACACAGGAAACAGCTATGACCATGATTACGGATTCACTGGCCGTCGTTTTACAACGTCGTGACT
GGGAAAACCCTGGCGTTACCCAACTTAATCGCCTTGCAGCACATCCCCCTTTCGCCAGCTGGCGTAATAG
CGAAGAGGCCCGCACCGATCGCCCTTCCCAACAGTTGCGCAGCCTGAATGGCGAATGGCGCTTTGCCTGG
TTTCCGGCACCAGAAGCGGTGCCGGAAAGCTGGCTGGAGTGCGATCTTCCTGAGGCCGATACTGTCGTCG
TCCCCTCAAACTGGCAGATGCACGGTTACGATGCGCCCATCTACACCAACGTAACCTATCCCATTACGGT
CAATCCGCCGTTTGTTCCCACGGAGAATCCGACGGGTTGTTACTCGCTCACATTTAATGTTGATGAAAGC
TGGCTACAGGAAGGCCAGACGCGAATTATTTTTGATGGCGTTGGAATT
