>Addgene plasmid #55665 | RAP1B | addgene partial sequence | sequence record 90545 | pGEX5 5'-GGGCTGGCAAGCCACGTTTGGTG-3'
AATCGGATCTGGTTCCGCGTGGATCCCGTGAATATAAGCTCGTCGTGCTTGGATCAGGAGGCGTTGGGAA
GTCAGCCCTGACTGTACAGTTTGTTCAAGGAATTTTTGTTGAAAAATATGATCCTACGATAGAAGATTCT
TATAGAAAGCAAGTTGAAGTAGATGCACAGCAGTGTATGCTTGAAATCTTGGACACTGCAGGAACGGAGC
AATTCACAGCCATGAGGGACCTGTACATGAAGAACGGACAAGGCTTCGCTCTGGTTTACTCCATCACAGC
ACAGTCGACATTTAACGACTTACAAGATCTAAGAGAGCAGATTCTGCGGGTTAAAGACACTGATGATGTT
CCAATGATTCTGGTTGGCAATAAATGCGACTTGGAAGATGAAAGAGTTGTAGGAAAGGAACAAGGTCAGA
ACCTAGCAAGACAGTGGAACAACTGTGCATTCTTAGAATCCTCTGCAAAGTCCAAAATAAATGTTAATGA
GATCTTTTATGACCTAGTGCGGCAAATTAACAGAAAAACTCCAGTGCCTGGGAAGGCCCGCAAAAAGTCA
TCGTGTCAGCTGCTTTAAGAATTCATCGTGACTGACTGACGATCTGCCTCGCGCGTTTCGGTGATGACGG
TGAAAACCTCTGACACATGCAGCTCCCGGAGACGGTCACAGCTTGTCTGTAAGCGGATGCCGGGAGCAGA
CAAGCCCGTCAGGGCGCGTCAGCGGGTGTTGGCGGGTGTCGGGGCGCAGCCATGACCCAGTCACGTAGCG
ATAGCGGAGTGTATAATTCTTGAAGACGAAAGGGCCTCGTGATACGCCTATTTTTATAGGTTAATGTCAT
GATAATAATGGTTTCTTAGACGTCAGGTGGCACTTTTCGGGGAAATGTGCGCGG
