>Addgene plasmid #55665 | RAP1B | addgene partial sequence | sequence record 90547 | pGEX3 5'-CCGGGAGCTGCATGTGTCAGAGG-3'
AACGCGCGAGGCAGATCGTCAGTCAGTCACGATGAATTCTTAAAGCAGCTGACACGATGACTTTTTGCGG
GCCTTCCCAGGCACTGGAGTTTTTCTGTTAATTTGCCGCACTAGGTCATAAAAGATCTCATTAACATTTA
TTTTGGACTTTGCAGAGGATTCTAAGAATGCACAGTTGTTCCACTGTCTTGCTAGGTTCTGACCTTGTTC
CTTTCCTACAACTCTTTCATCTTCCAAGTCGCATTTATTGCCAACCAGAATCATTGGAACATCATCAGTG
TCTTTAACCCGCAGAATCTGCTCTCTTAGATCTTGTAAGTCGTTAAATGTCGACTGTGCTGTGATGGAGT
AAACCAGAGCGAAGCCTTGTCCGTTCTTCATGTACAGGTCCCTCATGGCTGTGAATTGCTCCGTTCCTGC
AGTGTCCAAGATTTCAAGCATACACTGCTGTGCATCTACTTCAACTTGCTTTCTATAAGAATCTTCTATC
GTAGGATCATATTTTTCAACAAAAATTCCTTGAACAAACTGTACAGTCAGGGCTGACTTCCCAACGCCTC
CTGATCCAAGCACGACGAGCTTATATTCACGGGATCCACGCGGAACCAGATCCGATTTTGGAGGATGGTC
GCCACCACCAAACGTGGCTTGCCAGCCCTGCAAAGGCCATGCTATATACTTGCTGGATTTCAAGTACTTA
TCAATTTGTGGGATAGCTTCAATACGTTTTTTAAAACAAACTAATTTTGGGAACGCATCCAGGCACATTG
GGTCCATGTATAAAACAACATCAAGAGCGTCATACAACATGAAGTCAGGATGGGTTACATGATCACCATT
TAAATATGTTTTATGACATAAACGATCTTCGAACATTTTCAGCATTTCAGGTAGCTTGCTAAGAAAATCA
ACTTTGAGAGTTTCAAAGTCTTTACTATATGCAATTCTCGAAACACCGTATCTAATATCCAAAACCGCTC
CTTCAAGCATTGAAATCTCTGCACGCTCTTTTGGA
