[The description below was written by a language model from this plasmid's Addgene catalogue record.]
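Description:
RAP1B is a bacterial expression plasmid built on the pGEX2T backbone (about 4.9 kb without insert) and designed to produce mouse RAP1B, a small GTPase of the RAS family encoded by the Rap1b gene. It is maintained in E. coli as a high-copy plasmid under ampicillin selection. The record lists a BL21-type expression strain supplemented for rare codons as the host, consistent with use for recombinant protein production rather than simple propagation.

The Rap1b coding sequence was inserted by restriction cloning between the BamHI and EcoRI sites of the vector, both of which remain intact, so the insert can be excised or exchanged. The record gives the promoter as lac. pGEX-series vectors generally drive expression from an IPTG-inducible lac-type (tac) promoter and place the insert downstream of a glutathione S-transferase coding sequence, with a thrombin cleavage site between the two in pGEX2T. The record does not list a tag explicitly, but the backbone and the cloning sites imply an N-terminal GST fusion, which would allow purification on glutathione resin and optional removal of GST by protease cleavage.

The stated purpose is simply expression of mouse RAP1B. The associated publication concerns direct regulation of phosphoinositide 3-kinase isoforms by RAS and RHO family GTPases, which suggests the purified protein was used for in vitro binding or activity studies with such effectors, though the record does not detail the specific assays. No feature table or sequence annotation was provided, so the individual backbone elements cannot be confirmed from the record.
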