Addgene plasmid #55665: RAP1B
Purpose: expression of mouse RAP1B
Depositing lab: Julian Downward. Depositing organization: Cancer Research UK. Publication: RAS and RHO families of GTPases directly regulate distinct phosphoinositide 3-kinase isoforms. Fritsch R, de Krijger I, Fritsch K, George R, Reason B, Kumar MS, Diefenbacher M, Stamp G, Downward J. Cell. 2013 May 23;153(5):1050-63. doi: 10.1016/j.cell.2013.04.031. PubMed 23706742.
Backbone
  Vector backbone: pGEX2T
  Backbone manufacturer: GE Healthcare Life Sciences
  Backbone size w/o insert (bp): 4948
  Vector type: Bacterial Expression
Growth in bacteria
  Bacterial resistance: Ampicillin, 100 μg/mL
  Growth temperature: 37°C
  Growth strain: BL21 codon plus ril de3
  Copy number: High Copy
Gene/Insert
  Gene/Insert name: RAP1B
  Species: M. musculus (mouse)
  Entrez Gene: Rap1b (a.k.a. 2810443E11Rik)
  Promoter: lac
  Cloning method: Restriction Enzyme; 5′ cloning site BamHI (not destroyed); 3′ cloning site EcoRI (not destroyed)
  Sequencing primers: 5′ lac promoter; 3′ GST-R
Terms and licenses: Academic/Nonprofit Terms; Industry Terms: Not Available to Industry
How to cite: RAP1B was a gift from Julian Downward (Addgene plasmid # 55665 ; http://n2t.net/addgene:55665 ; RRID:Addgene_55665)
